Addgene plasmid #11468: pcDNA3-myc-mE6-AP/2591a
Depositing lab: Allan Weissman. Publication: Subcellular localization and ubiquitin-conjugating enzyme (E2) interactions of mammalian HECT family ubiquitin protein ligases. Hatakeyama S, Jensen JP, Weissman AM. J Biol Chem. 1997 Jun 13. 272(24):15085-92. 10.1074/jbc.272.24.15085 PubMed 9182527.
Backbone
  Vector backbone: pcDNA3.1(+)
  Backbone manufacturer: Invitrogen
  Backbone size w/o insert (bp): 5400
  Vector type: Mammalian Expression
Growth in bacteria
  Bacterial resistance: Ampicillin, 100 μg/mL
  Growth temperature: 37°C
  Growth strain: DH5alpha
  Copy number: Unknown
Gene/Insert
  Gene/Insert name: mE6-AP (alt name: Ube3a)
  Species: M. musculus (mouse)
  Insert size (bp): 2000
  Mutation: n/a
  GenBank ID: U96636
  Entrez Gene: Ube3a (a.k.a. 4732496B02, 5830462N02Rik, A130086L21Rik, Hpve6a)
  Tag / fusion protein: myc (N terminal on insert)
  Cloning method: Restriction Enzyme; 5′ cloning site Kpn I (not destroyed); 3′ cloning site EcoR V (destroyed during cloning)
  Sequencing primers: 5′ T7; 3′ BGH reverse primer
Terms and licenses: Academic/Nonprofit Terms; Industry Terms: Not Available to Industry
How to cite: pcDNA3-myc-mE6-AP/2591a was a gift from Allan Weissman (Addgene plasmid # 11468 ; http://n2t.net/addgene:11468 ; RRID:Addgene_11468)
