[The description below was written by a language model from this plasmid's Addgene catalogue record.]
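Description:
pcDNA3-myc-mE6-AP/2591a is a mammalian expression plasmid built on the Invitrogen pcDNA3.1(+) backbone (about 5.4 kb without insert) that carries the mouse E6-AP coding sequence, also known as Ube3a. E6-AP is the founding member of the HECT family of ubiquitin protein ligases. The insert is listed at roughly 2 kb with no mutations noted, and it bears a myc epitope tag at its N terminus so that the expressed protein can be detected or immunoprecipitated with anti-myc antibodies. The fragment was cloned by restriction digestion between KpnI at the 5′ end, which remains intact, and EcoRV at the 3′ end, which was destroyed during cloning. The plasmid is maintained in E. coli under ampicillin selection; its copy number is recorded as unknown.

No feature table accompanies the entry, so the regulatory elements are not itemised, and the promoter is not explicitly stated. The listed sequencing primers (T7 forward and BGH reverse) are consistent with the standard pcDNA3.1(+) layout, in which the insert sits downstream of a CMV immediate-early promoter and a T7 promoter and upstream of the bovine growth hormone polyadenylation signal. That backbone family also normally includes a neomycin resistance cassette for selecting stable mammalian lines, although the record does not confirm this.

The associated publication examined the subcellular localization of mammalian HECT ligases and their interactions with ubiquitin-conjugating (E2) enzymes. This suggests the construct was used to express tagged mouse E6-AP in cultured mammalian cells for localization and protein interaction studies.
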