>Addgene plasmid #11468 | pcDNA3-myc-mE6-AP/2591a | addgene partial sequence | sequence record 18289 | T7 5'-TAATACGACTCACTATAGGG-3'
AGCAGAAGCTGATTTCCGAGGAGGACCTGAACGAGCTCGGGGCCACAGCTTGTAAAAGCTCACCAGGAGA
ATCCCAGTCTGAGGACATTGAAGCTAGCCGAATGAAGCGAGCAGCTGCAAAGCATCTAATAGAACGCTAC
TACCATCAGTTAACTGAGGGCTGTGGAAATGAGGCCTGCACGAATGAGTTTTGTGCTTCCTGTCCAACTT
TTCTTCGTATGGATAACAATGCAGCAGCTATTAAAGCCCTTGAGCTTTATAAAATTAATGCAAAACTCTG
TGATCCTCATCCCTCCAAGAAAGGAGCAAGCTCAGCTTACCTTGAGAACTCAAAAGGTGCATCTAACAAC
TCAGAGATAAAAATGAACAAGAAGGAAGGAAAAGATTTTAAAGATGTGATTTACCTAACTGAAGAGAAAG
TATATGAAATTTATGAATTTTGTAGAGAGAGTGAGGATTATTCCCCTTTAATTCGTGTAATTGGAAGAAT
ATTTTCTAGTGCTGAGGCACTGGTTCTGAGCTTTCGGAAAGTCAAACAGCACACAAAGGAGGAATTGAAA
TCTCTTCAAGAAAAGGATGAAGACAAGGATGAAGATGAAAAGGAAAAAGCTGCATGTTCTGCTGCTGCTA
TGGAAGAAGACTCAGAAGCATCTTCTTCAAGGATGGGTGATAGTTCACAGGGAGACAACAATGTACAAAA
ATTAGGTCCTGATGATGTGACTGTGGATATTGATGCTATTAGAAGGGTCTACAGCAGTTTGCTCGCTAAT
GAAAAATTAGAAACTGCCCTCCTGA
